>Addgene plasmid #226247 | pSCrhaB2_ApyD_ RBS_ApyAOHIS | addgene full sequence | sequence record 450057 | Addgene NGS Result
CACCACAATTCAGCAAATTGTGAACATCATCACGTTCATCTTTCCCTGGTTGCCAATGGCCCATTTTCCT
GTCAGTAACGAGAAGGTCGCGAATTCAGGCGCTTTTTAGACTGGTCGTAATGAAATTCAGCAGGATCACA
TAATGAAACTGCTGCTCGTCGACAACCTCGTCATGCCGGAAGAGGGCTCGCTCGCGTACCTCGACGTGCA
TCCGCATCTCGGGCTGCTCGCGCTGGCCGCGGTCGCCGAAGCCGACGGCCATCGCGTGCAGATCTACGAT
CCGAAACGACTGATCAGGGACGGCACGCTGGCTTACGATGCGACGCTTTACGAGCGGGCGAGCCAAGCGA
TTCTCGCGGCGCGTCCGGACGGGGTCGGCTTCACGGCGCTCGGCTGCAGCTTTCTGTTTGCGCTCAATGT
CGCGGCGCTGTTGAAGCGGCGCGAGCCCGACCTGCCCGTCTTGCTCGGCGGGCCGCACGCGACGATGCTG
CACCGGCAGATCCTCGAGCGGTTCCCGCAGTTCGACATCATCGTCCGGTACGAGGCGGATGAAATCCTGC
CCGCCGTGCTCGACTGCCTCCCGCACCGGACATTCGACGTGATTCCCGGCTTGAGCTGGCGCGCGACGGG
CCGCGGCTCGCCGTTGCGCTTCACCGACGGCAAGCCCAAGGTCGAGGATCTGGACCTGCTGCCGATCGCC
TCGTACGACCATTATCCGGTTGAGGAACTGGGGCTCTCGATGCTGCGCATCGAGGCCGGCCGAGGGTGTC
CGTTCGCATGCACATTCTGCTCGACGGCCGGTTTCTTTCAACGCAGCTTCCGCCTCAAATCGGCCGAGCG
CCTGGTTCGCGAACTGGATATCCTTCACCAGCGTTATCGCGTGTCGGACTTCAAGCTCGACCACGACATG
TTCACCGTGAATCGCCGCAAGGTAATGGAGTTTTGCGAGGCGGTCGCCGGGCGCGACTATCGGTGGCGCG
CGTCGGCGCGGATCGACTGCGTCGACGAAGCATTGTTGAAGAAGATGGCCGACGCGGGCTGCGTGAATCT
TTATTTCGGCGTGGAGACGGGCTCCGAGCGCATGCAAAAGCTCTGCAAGAAGCGGCTGGATCTGCAACGG
GTCGAGCCCATTCTGGCGGCGGCGGATTCATTCGGAATCGAGACGACCGCGTCGTTCATCACCGGCTATC
CCGAGGAAACCGGGGAGGATCAGGACGACACGCTGGACATGATCGGGCGCTGCGCTCGGCGAGCGTCTTG
CCTCACGCAACTGCACATGCTCGCGCCGGAGCCCGGCACACCGCTGTTCGACGAACGCGGCGCGGAAATC
GCCTACGACGGCTGTGGCGGGCCTTACAACACGCGCCTGCTGAGTTCGTCGGACGAGCGTGCGGTGCTCG
GCCATCCCGACATATTCCAAACCTACTATCACTACCCCGCCGCGCTGCCGCGTGCGCGATACATCTTTGC
CGTCGGGGCGGCGGATCTGCTGCGCCGGGTCGGGCCGGTCATTTTCGCGTATGCGTTGCGGGGGTTCGGA
GGGCGGCTGAGCACGCTGATATCGGCGTGGCGACAATTCGCCGACGAAACGTCGCCCGGCGCGCCCGCGG
ACGCGGCGGGGCTCGAGGCCTTCATTGCCGCGCGGTTCGGCCGCGGCCATCACCTGCATTCTCTTTTTCG
GTACGCGTTGCGGCTCTATGCGGCCCGCGCTCCGGCGGACGTAATCGTCGAGGGGCCCTATGAGCCGGAC
CGGCCTTGCATGCTGGCCGAAAACGTCGGTCTGCTGGAGGACATTCACAATTGCGACGCATTGGTCGACC
GGATCAGGCGATCGACCGAAGGCGCGCCGATGCTCGGCGACGCGGATGTCGGCGGGCTCGGAACATATAT
CGTTCAGGGGCACGGCGAGGCCGCCACGGGCTATTGGGTGGAGTCCGGCATCGCTACGCTTCTCGATCTG
TTCAGGTCGCCCCGTTCGTGCCGCGCCGTTGCGCAATGGCTGGCGGACGCCACCCGCAATGACGGCATAG
ACGCTTCGATCTTCGAGCCGCTGCTGCGCAGAGGCATCCTGGTGTCGGCCGGTTAAATAGCAGGAGGAAT
TCACCATGAACGGTCTACCTCCGTCGCTTCCGCGGGTCGACAGCACCGAGTCGCTTTTTGCGGAGCCGCT
CGCGTTTCTCGCACAAGCGCGCTCGCGGCATGGTGATGTCTTCGTCATGCGGGAGCATGGTCCGATTTTT
TCCCGCGCGAGCGATTGCAGCGGCGTGATAGCGGTATTCGGCGAGCATCGGCTTCGACAGATATTGACCG
ATATAGACAATTTCGCGTTGCCGATGTCCGCGGCGGCGAAAATGGCATTGCCGAAAAACCTCGTCAACCT
CAATCGCGGCTTGCACAGCATGCGCGAGCCGGAGCATGGCCGGCACAAGCGCCTCTTGACGGGAACGATC
AATCGCGAGTTGTTCGACGCGCACCGCTTCGAAATACGAGCGGCTTTGAACCGCTTTTGCGAAATGCTGA
AAGTGGACCGCCGGATTTCAGTGGTCAGCCGGATGCGCGAGCTGACCGTGGAGATGGCGTCTCATATCTT
TCTTGGGGCGCAGTGCCAAGAGGATGACGAACTGGCGTTTCTTTTAAGCGCCTATTTTACTTTGCGACGC
GAAGCGTCTTCGCTGAACGCGCGCGATCCCCTGCTGTACCGGGACGAACTGATCGGCGTCGGGCAGCAAC
TCGACCGCACATTGCGGGAGCGGATCAGGCGGTATCGAAAGCGTCCCGTCGACGCTCGTGCGGGGCTGCT
GCAACGTCTGGCAACGGCCGGACCGCCGGGCTCGCCCGCGCTTTCCGAGGACGAGATAGTCGGCCATGCC
AACGTGATGTTCGTGTCGAGCACCGAGCCCGTCGCGATGTCGCTGACGTGGCTGCTGCTCGTTCTGTCGC
AGCTGCCCGATCTGAGGCGCGCGCTTCGCGCGGAAATTGCCGATCGCGCGTCGATGCCGGCATCGACGAA
CGGCGCGTCGTGGCTCGAGAACGTCGTCAACGAGACGCTCCGGCTCCTGACGCCCAACGCGCTGATGGTT
CGCGCGACGACGCGCGCGGTCTCGCTGCAAGGCGTCGCGCTTCCGGCGCGTTGCGAGATCGTCGTGTGTC
CGTTCCTCGCGCATCGCGAAGCCAAGCCGTTTCCGGACCCGCATGCATTCTCGCCGTCCCGGTGGGAGAC
GGCCAGGCCGTCTCCGTACGAGTATTTTCCGTTCGGCGCCGGCGGTCATTTTTGCGCGGGGCGAAATCTC
GCGCTCTCGCTGATTCGCGAAGTACTGTCAACGCTGCTATCGCGCTTCGATTTCGTTTTGGATGGCGAAC
AGTCTATCGACTGGCGCATTCATATCATGTTGATGCCGAAAGGCGACCCGGCACTCATCGCGCATCCCGT
CGATGAGCGCGGTGACACGCCGTCGCCGAAATGGCGCGGGCCGATAACCGATCTATTCCATTTCGCGCCG
GGGCTTTCTTGACATTTACCAGGGCGCATCCTTTAATCAGAAGCGAATCGGCATGCATGCCCATCGGGAT
TTTTTCCAGTCATTGATCCGCATGGTTCTTTTCACGGGTTATTCCGCGCTCACACGCTAAGCGGCGCGTC
CTGCCTACAACAAAGGAACAATCATGCATCACCATCACCATCACATGGCTACGAAACCCAAAAAAACAAA
GGGCGTTTCTGTTTCCATCGAAGGGAAGCTGCCCAAGATGACCCTGGATATGCCGGTGGACGCGAAAAAG
ATCAAGGCCATCCAGAAATGCCTGGAAAACGGCAAGCTGACCATCACGATGAGCAAGGTGGATCTTGCCG
GCGGCCGCATGGGCGAGGGCTATCTCTACGACTGATGTCCGGCGGCGCTCTGGTTTTCGCCGGCGGCGTC
GCGATCTCGCCGCCTCGATGCTCGGGCCTCGGAGGGAACGTGCCGCCGAACGCGTGCGTTTGGCGCGCGG
TCGCGCGATAACGGGCGATGAATTCCGGGCTTCGGCAGTTCGACCTTAAGGGCGCGGGAAGCCTATGAAA
GCCTTCGATCGCGATGCATCGGAGCCTCGGATCGGTCTCGCGTATGGGCCCGGGATGGCGGAATTCGCCG
CACGGAACGCGCACCTCGTCGATTACATCGAAGTGCCGTTCGAGCAATTGCGATTCTCGCCGGCGGTCGC
CGAGCTTCAGCAAACCATTCCGTTCGTTCTGCACTGCGCCAGCTTGTCCGTCGCGGGATTCGTGCCGCCC
GACGATTCGACGGTCGACGCAATCGAGCGCACGGCCGTGCAGACCGGCACGCCATGGATAGGCGAACATC
TCGCGTACATTTCGGCCGATCCCGTTGGCGAAGCGCTGGGCGGGACCGGTGAGCCCACCTCGTTGTCGTA
CACGTTGTGCCCTCAGTTGAGCGACGAGACGGTACGCCGCGTCGTCGACAATCTCGCCGCGCTTCGTCCG
CATTTTCCGGTTCCACTGATCGTCGAAAACTCCCCGCAGTACTTTCCGATACCGGGCAGCACGATGGGAA
TGACGGACTTCATTCGCGCGATCACGGACCGATGCGACGTCGGTTTGCTCCTGGACCTGAGTCACTTCCT
GATCACGGCGCACAACACGGGCGCAGAGGTGCATCGGGAACTCGCCCGGCTTCCGCTGGAGCGCGTGGTC
GAAGTTCATCTGTCCGGAATGAGCGTGCAGTCCGGCACGGCCTGGGACGACCATTCGCTGCCGGCATCGC
CGATCCTGTTCGAACTGCTCGAGCGCCTGCTCGACGTGGCGCGGCCTCGCGCGCTGACCTTCGAATACAA
CTGGTCGCCATACTTCCCGCTGTCGGTCCTGACGACGCATATCGAGCGCGCACGCCAGTTGATGGGGCTC
GCATGAACGCAGGGAAAATACACGCCGTGATCGCCGCCGGCGCCAAGGACCCGCGGCTCATCGAGCATTG
GCGGCGGCGTCCGGACCTGCTGCGCCGCGCAGGAATCGAGCCGGATCATCTCGATTTGCGCGTATTGGAG
AATTTCGCCGGGTTGAGCCTGAAGGTGCGTCACAACGGCCTGCGCGGGGATCTGCCGCTGAGTTTCAGGT
TGTTGAGCGTGGCCGGCCTCGAGATCGAGGTCTTCGCCGCGTATGCGTCGGACTGCGCGGAAAGCGGCCA
TGTATTCGCCGCCACGCCGCGGGAACGCGCGCGCGATCTGATGGCGTTCCTCGACAGATGGCTGGACCCC
GCGCAACGAAATCACGTTCTGCTGTGGGACATCCTTCGTCATGAATATGCGCTTTCGTGCCTGCGGCAAG
AAAGCGCCGCGCCGCTACCCGCCGCTCGCCGCATCATCCGCCATCGGGATCGCGCGACAGGCGGCTGCAT
TCCGATGCTCAACGGCTCCGTCGCTCAGCACGTGATGCATTGCAATCCGGAAGACCTGGCGTCGGCGCTG
CGTCAGAAGGAGCCGCCGCTCGATGCGGTTCCCGCCGCCGACACTTACTGCTGCTATTGGCGCTCCGCCG
AAACGGGCGAAATCCGGTTTCTGCAGGCCGATACGCTCGGCTATTTCGCGATCGAAGCGATCGACGGCCG
GCGATCCGCCGCCGACATCTGCGATCGGCTGCTCGGCGGCCGCCGTCTGCTGCCGCAGTTCCTCCGGTCG
CTCGACCAACTGGCCGGAATCGGGATCGTGCGGTTCGAGAGGCCGCTCGGAAGCGCTGCGGCATGAAACT
GCTGCTCGTCGACAACCTCGTCATGCCGGAAGAGGGCTCGCTCGCGTACCTCGACGTGCATGCCGTTGCG
CAATGGCTGGCGGACGCCACCCGCAATGACGGCATAGACGCTTCGATCTTCGAGCCGCTGCTGCGCAGAG
GCATCCTGGTGTCGGCCGGTTAAATCCATTTCGTCCATGGTGCGTCGCACACTCGAACGTTGGTCCGCGC
TGGATCTCGCGGAAGGGCTTCAACTGGCGCATGCCGTCGCCGCGCTGCAGGCGCTCGGCGTTCTGGACGC
GATGAGGGAGCCGGTCACGGCGGAAACGTTGAGCGCCAGCCATGATCTCGATCCCGAGTTGCTGCGCGGC
ATCCTCGAATATGCGGCGTCGAGAACGAATCTGGTTCGCAAGACGGACCGCGGATTCGCGATTTCCGAGC
ATTACACCGCGCAAGCGCGCTTTCTGTTGAACCTGTACGCCGGCGCTTATGCCGATAACGCTTCACGGCT
GGCGACGCTGCTCCGGCGTCCGGCATTGGCGGGCTCCATGATCGACCTCGTCGCGCACGCGCGCGCCTTC
GACGCGAGCGAGGCCGGCGGTGGAGCGCTGGCGTCGATCGTCACGCAATTGCGTCTCAATCATGTGCTGG
ATCTGGGATGCGGCGCCGGCGCGCTGCTGCGCGAGTTGGCGGCGGACGATCGCGGATTCGTCGGCTGGGG
ACTGGATCGCAATCCCGCGATGTGCAAGGCGGCGCGGGTTCGAGCGCGGCAAGCGGGGCTCGCCGCGCGC
GTGAAGGTGTTCCACGGCGACGGCTGGAATCCCGGGGCGTCGGTCCCGCCGCGCGTGCTGGCGCGCGTGC
GCAACGTCGTCGCGAGCCAGTTCGTCAACGAGATGTTTCGCGGCGGCACATCGCGAGTGGAAACGTGGCT
TCGGCGCATGCGGCGCTTGCTGCCCGGCCGCATGCTCGTGATATCGGACTATTACGGCCGCCTCGGCCAC
GGCACTCACACGATGCGCCGCGAGACGCTGCTGCATGACTATGTGCAGCTCATATCGGGGCAGGGCGTGC
CGCCGCCCGATTCCGACGCGTGGTTGGCCATGTATCGAGCAGCCGGTTGCCGGCCTCTGCACGTGATCGA
AGACCGGGCGGCCACGACATGCTTCGTCCATCTGGTGGGGCTATAGTCTAGAGTCGACCTGCAGGCATGC
AAGCTTGGCTGTTTTGGCGGATGAGAGAAGATTTTCAGCCTGATACAGATTAAATCAGAACGCAGAAGCG
GTCTGATAAAACAGAATTTGCCTGGCGGCAGTAGCGCGGTGGTCCCACCTGACCCCATGCCGAACTCAGA
AGTGAAACGCCGTAGCGCCGATGGTAGTGTGGGGTCTCCCCATGCGAGAGTAGGGAACTGCCAGGCATCA
AATAAAACGAAAGGCTCAGTCGAAAGACTGGGCCTTTCGTTTTATCTGTTGTTTGTCGGTGAACGCTCTC
CTGAGTAGGACAAATCCGCCGGGAGCGGATTTGAACGTTGCGAAGCAACGGCCCGGAGGGTGGCGGGCAG
GACGCCCGCCATAAACTGCCAGGCATCAAATTAAGCAGAAGGCCATCCTGACGGATGGCCTTTTTGCGTT
TCTACAAACTCTTGTTATTGGTCGACTTAAACGCCTGGTGCTACGCCTGAATAAGTGATAATAAGCGGAT
GAATGGCAGAAATTCGAAAGCAAATTCGACCCGGTCGTCGGTTCAGGGCAGGGTCGTTAAATAGCCGCTT
ATGTCTATTGCTGGTTTACCGGTTTATTGACTACCGGAAGCAGTGTGACCGTGTGCTTCTCAAATGCCTG
AGGCCAGTTTGCTCAGGCTCTCCCCGTGGAGGTAATAATTGACGATATGATCATTTATTCTGCCTCCCAG
AGCCTGATAAAAACGGTGAATCCGTTAGCGAGGTGCCGCCGGCTTCCATTCAGGTCGAGGTGGCCCGGCT
CCATGCACCGCGACGCAACGCGGGGAGGCAGACAAGGTATAGGGCGGCGAGGCGGCTACAGCCGATAGTC
TGGAACAGCGCACTTACGGGTTGCTGCGCAACCCAAGTGCTACCGGCGCGGCAGCGTGACCCGTGTCGGC
GGCTCCAACGGCTCGCCATCGTCCAGAAAACACGGCTCATCGGGCATCGGCAGGCGCTGCTGCCCGCGCC
GTTCCCATTCCTCCGTTTCGGTCAAGGCTGGCAGGTCTGGTTCCATGCCCGGAATGCCGGGCTGGCTGGG
CGGCTCCTCGCCGGGGCCGGTCGGTAGTTGCTGCTCGCCCGGATACAGGGTCGGGATGCGGCGCAGGTCG
CCATGCCCCAACAGCGATTCGTCCTGGTCGTCGTGATCAACCACCACGGCGGCACTGAACACCGACAGGC
GCAACTGGTCGCGGGGCTGGCCCCACGCCACGCGGTCATTGACCACGTAGGCCGACACGGTGCCGGGGCC
GTTGAGCTTCACGACGGAGATCCAGCGCTCGGCCACCAAGTCCTTGACTGCGTATTGGACCGTCCGCAAA
GAACGTCCGATGAGCTTGGAAAGTGTCTTCTGGCTGACCACCACGGCGTTCTGGTGGCCCATCTGCGCCA
CGAGGTGATGCAGCAGCATTGCCGCCGTGGGTTTCCTCGCAATAAGCCCGGCCCACGCCTCATGCGCTTT
GCGTTCCGTTTGCACCCAGTGACCGGGCTTGTTCTTGGCTTGAATGCCGATTTCTCTGGACTGCGTGGCC
ATGCTTATCTCCATGCGGTAGGGGTGCCGCACGGTTGCGGCACCATGCGCAATCAGCTGCAACTTTTCGG
CAGCGCGACAACAATTATGCGTTGCGTAAAAGTGGCAGTCAATTACAGATTTTCTTTAACCTACGCAATG
AGCTATTGCGGGGGGTGCCGCAATGAGCTGTTGCGTACCCCCCTTTTTTAAGTTGTTGATTTTTAAGTCT
TTCGCATTTCGCCCTATATCTAGTTCTTTGGTGCCCAAAGAAGGGCACCCCTGCGGGGTTCCCCCACGCC
TTCGGCGCGGCTCCCCCTCCGGCAAAAAGTGGCCCCTCCGGGGCTTGTTGATCGACTGCGCGGCCTTCGG
CCTTGCCCAAGGTGGCGCTGCCCCCTTGGAACCCCCGCACTCGCCGCCGTGAGGCTCGGGGGGCAGGCGG
GCGGGCTTCGCCCTTCGACTGCCCCCACTCGCATAGGCTTGGGTCGTTCCAGGCGCGTCAAGGCCAAGCC
GCTGCGCGGTCGCTGCGCGAGCCTTGACCCGCCTTCCACTTGGTGTCCAACCGGCAAGCGAAGCGCGCAG
GCCGCAGGCCGGAGGCTTTTCCCCAGAGAAAATTAAAAAAATTGATGGGGCAAGGCCGCAGGCCGCGCAG
TTGGAGCCGGTGGGTATGTGGTCGAAGGCTGGGTAGCCGGTGGGCAATCCCTGTGGTCAAGCTCGTGGGC
AGGCGCAGCCTGTCCATCAGCTTGTCCAGCAGGGTTGTCCACGGGCCGAGCGAAGCGAGCCAGCCGGTGG
CCGCTCGCGGCCATCGTCCACATATCCACGGGCTGGCAAGGGAGCGCAGCGACCGCGCAGGGCGAAGCCC
GGAGAGCAAGCCCGTAGGGCGCCGCAGCCGCCGTAGGCGGTCACGACTTTGCGAAGCAAAGTCTAGTGAG
TATACTCAAGCATTGAGTGGCCCGCCGGAGGCACCGCCTTGCGCTGCCCCCGTCGAGCCGGTTGGACACC
AAAAGGGAGGGGCAGGCATGGCGGCATACGCGATCATGCGATGCAAGAAGCTGGCGAAAATGGGCAACGT
GGCGGCCAGTCTCAAGCACGCCTACCGCGAGCGCGAGACGCCCAACGCTGACGCCAGCAGGACGCCAGAG
AACGAGCACTGGGCGGCCAGCAGCACCGATGAAGCGATGGGCCGACTGCGCGAGTTGCTGCCAGAGAAGC
GGCGCAAGGACGCTGTGTTGGCGGTCGAGTACGTCATGACGGCCAGCCCGGAATGGTGGAAGTCGGCCAG
CCAAGAACAGCAGGCGGCGTTCTTCGAGAAGGCGCACAAGTGGCTGGCGGACAAGTACGGGGCGGATCGC
ATCGTGACGGCCAGCATCCACCGTGACGAAACCAGCCCGCACATGACCGCGTTCGTGGTGCCGCTGACGC
AGGACGGCAGGCTGTCGGCCAAGGAGTTCATCGGCAACAAAGCGCAGATGACCCGCGACCAGACCACGTT
TGCGGCCGCTGTGGCCGATCTAGGGCTGCAACGGGGCATCGAGGGCAGCAAGGCACGTCACACGCGCATT
CAGGCGTTCTACGAGGCCCTGGAGCGGCCACCAGTGGGCCACGTCACCATCAGCCCGCAAGCGGTCGAGC
CACGCGCCTATGCACCGCAGGGATTGGCCGAAAAGCTGGGAATCTCAAAGCGCGTTGAGACGCCGGAAGC
CGTGGCCGACCGGCTGACAAAAGCGGTTCGGCAGGGGTATGAGCCTGCCCTACAGGCCGCCGCAGGAGCG
CGTGAGATGCGCAAGAAGGCCGATCAAGCCCAAGAGACGGCCCGAGACCTTCGGGAGCGCCTGAAGCCCG
TTCTGGACGCCCTGGGGCCGTTGAATCGGGATATGCAGGCCAAGGCCGCCGCGATCATCAAGGCCGTGGG
CGAAAAGCTGCTGACGGAACAGCGGGAAGTCCAGCGCCAGAAACAGGCCCAGCGCCAGCAGGAACGCGGG
CGCGCACATTTCCCCGAAAAGTGCCACCTGACGTCTAAGAAACCATTATTATCATGACATTAACCTATAA
AAATAGGCGTATCACGAGGCCCTTTCGTCTTCGAATAAATACCTGTGACGGAAGATCACTTCGCAGAATA
AATAAATCCTGGTGTCCCTGTTGATACCGGGAAGCCCTGGGCCAACTTTTGGCGAAAATGAGACGTTGAT
CGGCACGTAAGAGGTTCCAACTTTCACCATAATGAAATAAGATCACTACCGGGCGTATTTTTTGAGTTAT
CGAGATTTTCAGGAGCTAAGGAAGCTAAAATGGAGAAAAAAATCACTGGATATACCACCGTTGATATATC
CCAATGGCATCGTAAAGAACATTTTGAGGCATTTCAGTCAGTTGCTCAATGTACCTATAACCAGACCGTT
CAGCTGGATATTACGGCCTTTTTAGCTTTTGCCATTCTCACCGGATTCAGTCGTCACTCATGGTGATTTC
TCACTTGATAACCTTATTTTTGACGAGGGGAAATTAATAGGTTGTATTGATGTTGGACGAGTCGGAATCG
CAGACCGATACCAGGATCTTGCCATCCTATGGAACTGCCTCGGTGAGTTTTCTCCTTCATTACAGAAACG
GCTTTTTCAAAAATATGGTATTGATAATCCTGATATGAATAAATTGCAGTTTCATTTGATGCTCGATGAG
TTTTTCTAATCAGAATTGGTTAATTGGTTGTAACACTGGCAGAGCATTACGCTGACTTGACGGGACGGCG
GCTTTGTTGAATAAATCGAACTTTTGCTGAGTTGAAGGATCAGATCACGCATCTTCCCGACAACGCAGAC
CGTTCCGTGGCAAAGCAAAAGTTCAAAATCACCAACTGGTCCACCTACAACAAAGCTCTCATCAACCGTG
GCTCCCTCACTTTCTGGCTGGATGATGGGGCGATTCAGGCCTGGTATGAGTCAGCAACACCTTCTTCACG
AGGCAGACCTCAGCGCCAGAAGGCCGCCAGAGAGGCCGAGCGCGGCCGTGAGGCTTGGACGCTAGGGCAG
GGCATGAAAAAGCCCGTAGCGGGCTGCTACGGGCGTCTGACGCGGTGGAAAGGGGGAGGGGATGTTGTTT
AAATGGCTCTGCTGTAGTGAGTGGTCTACGGGGTCTGACGCTCAGTGGAACGAAATCGATGATAAGCTGT
CAAACATGAGCAGATCCTCTACGCCGGACGCATCGTGGCCGGCATCACCGGCGCCACAGGTGCGGTTGCT
GGCGCCTATATCGCCGACATCACCGATGGGAGATCCTAAGATATCGCTTAGGCCACACGTTCAAGTGCAG
CCACAGGATAAATTTGCACTGAGCCTGGGTGGGATTCGGACTCGACCGCATAGCCTTCAGGAGTGAGTTT
TGTGCAATACCAACCGACGACTTGACCCTGCCAAGCGGCACCAGATTTCTTGCGTACGCGATCCCCTAAG
CCAAAGGTGGCACTCAGGGGAAGCGCAAACTGCCCTGCAACGGGAGCGTTGGCTTCATCGCTACTTTGAC
CCATGTCGAATCCTTCTTGTGAATCTATTATGGCGACAAGCAAATCGAGCTCTGACTGCCTACCCCACAA
CAACTATCAGAAAGCACCAGCACAACGGCTGCCTAACTTTGTTTTAGGGCGACTGCCCTGCTGCGTAACA
TCGTTGCTGCTCCATAACATCAAACATCGACCCACGGCGTAACGCGCTTGCTGCTTGGATGCCCGAGGCA
TAGACTGTACAAAAAAACAGTCATAACAAGCCATGAAAACCGCCACTGCGCCGTTACCACCGCTGCGTTC
GGTCAAGGTTCTGGACCAGTTGCGTGAGCGCATACGCTACTTGCATTACAGTTTACGAACCGAACAGGCT
TATGTCAACTGGGTTCGTGCGAGCTCATCGATGCATTTAATCTTTCTGCGAATTGAGATGACGCCACTGG
CTGGGCGTCATCCCGGTTTCCCGGGTAAACACCACCGAAAAATAGTTACTATCTTCAAAGCCACATTCGG
TCGAAATATCACTGATTAACAGGCGGCTATGCTGGAGAAGATATTGCGCATGACACACTCTGACCTGTCG
CAGATATTGATTGATGGTCATTCCAGTCTGCTGGCGAAATTGCTGACGCAAAACGCGCTCACTGCACGAT
GCCTCATCACAAAATTTATCCAGCGCAAAGGGACTTTTCAGGCTAGCCGCCAGCCGGGTAATCAGCTTAT
CCAGCAACGTTTCGCTGGATGTTGGCGGCAACGAATCACTGGTGTAACGATGGCGATTCAGCAACATCAC
CAACTGCCCGAACAGCAACTCAGCCATTTCGTTAGCAAACGGCACATGCTGACTACTTTCATGCTCAAGC
TGACCGATAACCTGCCGCGCCTGCGCCATCCCCATGCTACCTAAGCGCCAGTGTGGTTGCCCTGCGCTGG
CGTTAAATCCCGGAATCGCCCCCTGCCAGTCAAGATTCAGCTTCAGACGCTCCGGGCAATAAATAATATT
CTGCAAAACCAGATCGTTAACGGAAGCGTAGGAGTGTTTATCGTCAGCATGAATGTAAAAGAGATCGCCA
CGGGTAATGCGATAAGGGCGATCGTTGAGTACATGCAGGCCATTACCGCGCCAGACAATCACCAGCTCAC
AAAAATCATGTGTATGTTCAGCAAAGACATCTTGCGGATAACGGTCAGCCACAGCGACTGCCTGCTGGTC
GCTGGCAAAAAAATCATCTTTGAGAAGTTTTAACTGATGCGCCACCGTGGCTACCTCGGCCAGAGAACGA
AGTTGATTATTCGCAATATGGCGTACAAATACGTTGAGAAGATTCGCGTTATTGCAGAAAGCCATCCCGT
CCCTGGCGAATATCACGCGGTGACCAGTTAAACTCTCGGCGAAAAAGCGTCGAAAAGTGGTTACTGTCGC
TGAATCCACAGCGATAGGCGATGTCAGTAACGCTGGCCTCGCTGTGGCGTAGCAGATGTCGGGCTTTCAT
CAGTCGCAGGCGGTTCAGGTATCGCTGAGGCGTCAGTCCCGTTTGCTGCTTAAGCTGCCGATGTAGCGTA
CGCAGTGAAAGAGAAAATTGATCCGCCACGGCATCCCAATTCACCTCATCGGCAAAATGGTCCTCCAGCC
AGGCCAGAAGCAAGTTGAGACGTGATGCGCTGTTTTCCAGGTTCTCCTGCAAACTGCTTTTACGCAGCAA
GAGCAGTAATTGCATAAACAAGATCTCGCGACTGGCGGTCGAGGGTAAATCATTTTCCCCTTCCTGCTGT
TCCATCTGTGCAACCAGCTGTCGCACCTGCTGCAATACGCTGTGGTTAACGCGCCAGTGAGACGGATACT
GCCCATCCAGCTCTTGTGGCAGCAACTGATTCAGCCCGGCGAGAAACTGAAATCGATCCGGCGAGCGATA
CAGCACATTGGTCAGACACAGATTATCGGTATGTTCATACAGATGCCGATCATGATCGCGTACGAAACAG
ACCGTGCCACCGGTGATGGTATAGGGCTGCCCATTAAACACATGAATACCCGTGCCATGTTCGACAATCA
CAATTTCATGAAAATCATGATGATGTTCAGGAAAATCCGCCTGCGGGAGCCGGGGTTCTATCGCCACGGA
CGCGTTACCAGACGGAAAAAAATCCACACTATGTAATACGGTCATACTGGCCTCCTGATGTCGTCAACAC
GGCGAAATAGTAATCACGAGGTCAGGTTCTTACCTTAAATTTTCGACGGAAAACCACGTAAAAAACGTCG
ATTTTTCAAGATACAGCGTGAATTTTCAGGAAATGCGGTGAGCATCACAT
Features (pLannotate 1.2.2; 20 found; start..end, strand, type, name):
      1..119     +  promoter       rhaB promoter: promoter of the E. coli rhaBAD operon, conferring tight induction with L-rhamnose and repression with D-glucose in the presence of RhaR and RhaS (Giacalone et al., 2006)
   3667..3684    +  CDS            7xHis (fragment): 6xHis affinity tag
   6907..6936    +  misc_feature   MCS (fragment): pUC18/19 multiple cloning site
   7020..7135    +  ncRNA          5S rRNA: Accession: RF00001 - 5S ribosomal RNA
   7139..7225    +  terminator     rrnB T1 terminator: Escherichia coli rrnB; transcription terminator T1 from the E. coli rrnB gene
   7317..7344    +  terminator     rrnB T2 terminator: transcription terminator T2 from the E. coli rrnB gene
   7680..7749    -  CDS            TcR (fragment): tetracycline efflux protein; tet; confers resistance to tetracycline
   7810..8472    -  CDS            pBBR1 Rep: replication protein for the broad-host-range plasmid pBBR1 from Bordetella bronchiseptica
   8473..9244    -  rep_origin     pBBR1 oriV: replication origin of the broad-host-range plasmid pBBR1 from Bordetella bronchiseptica; requires the pBBR1 Rep protein for replication
  10637..10739   +  promoter       cat promoter: promoter of the E. coli cat gene encoding chloramphenicol acetyltransferase
  10740..10874   +  CDS            CmR (fragment): chloramphenicol acetyltransferase; cat; confers resistance to chloramphenicol
  10874..11139   +  CDS            KanR (fragment): aminoglycoside phosphotransferase; aph(3')-Ia; confers resistance to kanamycin
  11280..11426   +  CDS            TRA2_ECOLX (fragment): Protein predicted: Swiss-Prot protein existence level 4. Required for transposition of transposon Tn903. From Escherichia coli.
  11604..11623   -  promoter       tet promoter (fragment): E. coli promoter for tetracycline efflux protein gene
  11633..11720   +  CDS            TcR (fragment): tetracycline efflux protein; tet; confers resistance to tetracycline
  11738..11974   -  CDS            TpR: E. coli plasmid-associated dihydrofolate reductase; dhfrIIb from plasmid R388; confers resistance to trimethoprim
  12056..12122   -  ncRNA          AAC AAD leader (fragment): Accession: RF02912 - putative aminoglycoside riboswitch / attI site
  12300..12328   -  promoter       Pc promoter: intI1 (promoter lies within the coding sequence); class 1 integron promoter
  12357..13205   -  CDS            rhaR: transcriptional activator of rhaR and rhaS; E. coli rhaR; needed for rhamnose-dependent activation of the rhaB promoter
  13279..14115   -  CDS            rhaS: positive regulator of the rhaB promoter; E. coli rhaS; activated by L-rhamnose
