[The description below was written by a language model from this plasmid's Addgene catalogue record and pLannotate feature annotations shown in this document.]
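Description:
pSCrhaB2_ApyD_ RBS_ApyAOHIS is a 14.3 kb bacterial expression plasmid built on the pSCrhaB2 backbone, a broad-host-range, low-copy vector that replicates through the pBBR1 oriV and its cognate Rep protein. This replicon functions in many Gram-negative bacteria beyond E. coli. Selection is by trimethoprim, conferred by the intact dhfrIIb (TpR) gene, which lies downstream of a class 1 integron Pc promoter. The annotated fragments of chloramphenicol, kanamycin and tetracycline resistance genes are truncated remnants of the backbone's construction history and are not expected to be functional markers.

Expression is driven by the E. coli rhaB promoter, with the activator genes rhaS and rhaR carried on the same plasmid, giving L-rhamnose-inducible and glucose-repressible transcription. The rrnB T1 and T2 terminators close the expression region. The payload, which is not individually annotated in the feature table, occupies the roughly 6.8 kb between the promoter and the cloning-site remnant. According to the catalogue record it comprises six genes from Burkholderia thailandensis E264: ApyD (a B12-dependent radical SAM enzyme), the precursor peptide ApyA with an N-terminal hexahistidine tag, the cytochrome P450 ApyO, the MNIO enzyme ApyHI, and the methyltransferase ApyS. The name suggests ApyD comes first, followed by a ribosome-binding site and the ApyAOHIS genes. This is consistent with the His tag annotation lying about 3.7 kb into the sequence.

The plasmid is intended for co-expression of ApyA with its tailoring enzymes, so that the post-translationally modified peptide can be produced and recovered through the His tag. This supports study of the biosynthesis of macrocyclic peptides bearing C-terminal beta-amino-alpha-keto acid groups. The record describes the ApyD modification as optional and does not state the production host.
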