Addgene plasmid #226247: pSCrhaB2_ApyD_ RBS_ApyAOHIS
Purpose: Production of ApyA peptide modified by the B12-rSAM enzyme ApyD (optional, refer to publication), the cytochrome P450 enzyme ApyO, and the MNIO enzyme ApyHI, and the methyltransferase ApyS
Depositing lab: Wilfred van der Donk. Depositing organization: University of Illinois at Urbana-Champaign. Publication: Biosynthesis of Macrocyclic Peptides with C-Terminal beta-Amino-alpha-keto Acid Groups by Three Different Metalloenzymes. Nguyen DT, Zhu L, Gray DL, Woods TJ, Padhi C, Flatt KM, Mitchell DA, van der Donk WA. ACS Cent Sci. 2024 Apr 11;10(5):1022-1032. doi: 10.1021/acscentsci.4c00088. eCollection 2024 May 22. PubMed 38799663.
Backbone
  Vector backbone: pSCrhaB2
  Vector type: Bacterial Expression
Growth in bacteria
  Bacterial resistance: Trimethoprim, 50 μg/mL
  Growth temperature: 37°C
  Growth strain: DH5alpha
  Copy number: Low Copy
Gene/Insert 1
  Gene/Insert name: His6_ApyA
  Species: Burkholderia thailandensis E264
  Tag / fusion protein: Hexa-Histidine (N terminal on insert)
Gene/Insert 2
  Gene/Insert name: ApyD
  Species: Burkholderia thailandensis E264
Gene/Insert 3
  Gene/Insert name: ApyO
  Species: Burkholderia thailandensis E264
Gene/Insert 4
  Gene/Insert name: ApyH
  Species: Burkholderia thailandensis E264
Gene/Insert 5
  Gene/Insert name: ApyI
  Species: Burkholderia thailandensis E264
Gene/Insert 6
  Gene/Insert name: ApyS
  Species: Burkholderia thailandensis E264
Terms and licenses: Academic/Nonprofit Terms; Industry Terms: Not Available to Industry
How to cite: pSCrhaB2_ApyD_ RBS_ApyAOHIS was a gift from Wilfred van der Donk (Addgene plasmid # 226247 ; http://n2t.net/addgene:226247 ; RRID:Addgene_226247)
